>Addgene plasmid #29400 | pDEST51-LRRK2-T1343G | addgene partial sequence | sequence record 34762 | 29400 with hLRRK2-Fwd2 5'-CCTGAGATTGGCTGTCTTGA
ACTAAGATCCTTTCCCAATGAAATGGGGAAATTAAGCAAAATATGGGATCTTCCTTTGGATGAACTGCAT
CTTAACTTTGATTTTAAACATATAGGATGTAAAGCCAAAGACATCATAAGGTTTCTTCAACAGCGATTAA
AAAAGGCTGTGCCTTATAACCGAATGAAACTTATGATTGTGGGAAATGGTGGGAGTGGTAAAACCACCTT
ATTGCAGCAATTAATGAAAACCAAGAAATCAGATCTTGGAATGCAAAGTGCCACAGTTGGCATAGATGTG
AAAGACTGGCCTATCCAAATAAGAGACAAAAGAAAGAGAGATCTCGTCCTAAATGTGTGGGATTTTGCAG
GTCGTGAGGAATTCTATAGTACTCATCCCCATTTTATGACGCAGCGAGCATTGTACCTTGCTGTCTATGA
CCTCAGCAAGGGACAGGCTGAAGTTGATGCCATGAAGCCTTGGCTCTTCAATATAAAGGCTCGCGCTTCT
TCTTCCCCTGTGATTCTCGTTGGCACACATTTGGATGTTTCTGATGAGAAGCAACGCAAAGCCTGCATGA
GTAAAATCACCAAGGAACTCCTGAATAAGCGAGGGTTCCCTGCCATACGAGATTACCACTTTGTGAATGC
CACCGAGGAATCTGATGCTTTGGCAAAACTTCGGAAAACCATCATAAACGAGAGCCTTAATTTCAAGATC
CGAGATCAGCTTGTTGTTGGACAGCTGATTCCAGACTGCTATGTAGAACTTGAAAAAAATCATTTTATCG
GAGCG
