>Addgene plasmid #29400 | pDEST51-LRRK2-T1343G | addgene partial sequence | sequence record 34763 | 29400 with BGH-rev
CATGGTGATGGTGATGATGACCGGTACGCGTAGAATCGAGACCGAGGAGAGGGTTAGGGATAGGCTTACC
TTCGAACCGCGGGCCCTCTAGATCAACCACTTTGTACAAGAAAGCTGGGTCGAATTCGCCCTTTTTCTCA
ACAGATGTTCGTCTCATTTTTTCAGCTAATTCTTTTCTCACTTCAATGTGTTTTTCTAAATTTTGCACTT
CATGTGGAAGATTGATGTCCCAAACGGTCAAGCAAGATTGTATCTCTTTCTGCTTTTGTGTACCTTCAGT
ATTTTTCCGGTTGTAGCCCAATACCAGCATGACATTTTTAAGGCTTCCTAGCTGTGCTGTCATCATGACT
CTGACCGAATTACAAAAGTTGTAAATTACACGTATAAGTCGACGAGTTGAAAGATCCAGGAGTAAAATAT
GGCCTCCTCCAGTTCCTATCCAAAGAGCAGTGTTCTTCTGAAGGCAGAGGGTTTTCACTCTCCCAGAATA
AGACATTTTGTGTTTTGATTCCTTGTTTTCTTTTACCATTACCTCCCTTAAAAAGTGCACGCAGTCTATT
AGTCCACAGAGTTTTTCAGTTTTCTTATCCCACACTTCCACAACAGGGCTATTTTGCTTAGCAATATAGA
GAGCAGTGTCTACCACCACTGTTATGATGTTGGAATCACTGAAAGCTGCATAAGAAAACAGTTGGCTTGT
TCTTGTCTCAATGAGTTTCTGAATGGTGAAATCATTAGAAAAAGGAGAAAATC
