[The description below was written by a language model from this plasmid's Addgene catalogue record.]
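Description:
pDEST51-LRRK2-T1343G is a mammalian expression plasmid built on the Invitrogen Gateway destination vector pEF-DEST51 (about 7.5 kb without insert). It carries the full-length human LRRK2 coding sequence, roughly 7.6 kb, which was introduced by Gateway recombination. The record lists attR1 and attR2 as the flanking 5′ and 3′ cloning sites. The plasmid is propagated in E. coli under ampicillin selection, and a recombination-deficient strain is specified, consistent with the large size of the construct. Copy number is not recorded. A blasticidin marker allows selection of transfected mammalian cells, including derivation of stable lines.

The insert encodes LRRK2 (also known as dardarin or PARK8), a large multidomain protein with GTPase and kinase activities that is linked to Parkinson's disease. It bears a Thr1343Gly substitution and is fused at its C terminus to V5 and 6xHis tags, which allow immunodetection, immunoprecipitation and metal-affinity purification of the expressed protein. The record does not explicitly name the promoter. The pEF-DEST51 backbone is generally understood to drive expression from the human EF-1α promoter, and the listed T7 and BGH-reverse sequencing primers imply a T7 priming site upstream of the insert and a bovine growth hormone polyadenylation region downstream.

The functional rationale for the T1343G mutation is not stated, and no feature table was supplied. The construct is suited to expressing tagged mutant LRRK2 in mammalian cells for comparison with wild-type or other variant forms in biochemical and cell-biological studies.
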