Addgene plasmid #29400: pDEST51-LRRK2-T1343G
Depositing lab: Mark Cookson. Depositing organization: National Institute on Aging (NIA).
Backbone
  Vector backbone: pEF-DEST51
  Backbone manufacturer: Invitrogen
  Backbone size w/o insert (bp): 7464
  Vector type: Mammalian Expression ; Destination Vector
  Selectable markers: Blasticidin
Growth in bacteria
  Bacterial resistance: Ampicillin, 100 μg/mL
  Growth temperature: 37°C
  Growth strain: Stbl3
  Growth instructions: Stbl3
  Copy number: Unknown
Gene/Insert
  Gene/Insert name: LRRK2
  Species: H. sapiens (human)
  Insert size (bp): 7584
  Mutation: Thr1343Gly
  Entrez Gene: LRRK2 (a.k.a. AURA17, DARDARIN, PARK8, RIPK7, ROCO2)
  Tag / fusion protein: V5 (C terminal on insert); 6XHis (C terminal on insert)
  Cloning method: Gateway Cloning; 5′ cloning site attR1 (not destroyed); 3′ cloning site attR2 (not destroyed)
  Sequencing primers: 5′ T7; 3′ BGH-Rev
Terms and licenses: Academic/Nonprofit Terms; Industry Terms: Not Available to Industry
How to cite: pDEST51-LRRK2-T1343G was a gift from Mark Cookson (Addgene plasmid # 29400 ; http://n2t.net/addgene:29400 ; RRID:Addgene_29400)
